Addgene plasmid #185113: KBB96
Purpose: Bacterial expression of C-terminus of NUP1 nucleoporin as GST-Nup1-C fusion truncated so only one FXFG repeat remains
Depositing lab: Ken Belanger. Depositing organization: Colgate University.
Backbone
  Vector backbone: pGEX-2TK
  Vector type: Bacterial Expression
Growth in bacteria
  Bacterial resistance: Ampicillin, 100 μg/mL
  Growth temperature: 37°C
  Growth strain: DH5alpha
  Copy number: High Copy
Gene/Insert
  Gene/Insert name: NUP1
  Species: S. cerevisiae (budding yeast)
  Mutation: Last FXFG domain of Nup1
  Tag / fusion protein: GST (N terminal on backbone)
  Cloning method: Restriction Enzyme; 5′ cloning site unknown (unknown if destroyed)
Terms and licenses: Academic/Nonprofit Terms; Industry Terms: Not Available to Industry
How to cite: KBB96 was a gift from Ken Belanger (Addgene plasmid # 185113 ; http://n2t.net/addgene:185113 ; RRID:Addgene_185113)
