[The description below was written by a language model from this plasmid's Addgene catalogue record and pLannotate feature annotations shown in this document.]
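Description:
KBB96 is a bacterial expression plasmid built on the pGEX-2TK backbone and intended to produce a glutathione S-transferase fusion to a C-terminal fragment of a budding yeast nucleoporin. It replicates in E. coli from a high-copy ColE1/pMB1-type origin and is selected with ampicillin through the β-lactamase gene and its native promoter. Remnants of the pBR322 bom region and rop are also annotated. The plasmid carries its own lacI gene and promoter. These supply lac repressor, which keeps the expression cassette off until it is induced.

The expression unit consists of the hybrid tac promoter with an adjacent lac operator, followed by the Schistosoma japonicum GST coding sequence and then the downstream yeast insert, so that GST sits at the N-terminus of the fusion. Adding IPTG relieves repression, and the GST moiety allows affinity capture on glutathione resin.

According to the catalogue entry, the insert is the C-terminus of S. cerevisiae NUP1, truncated so that only the last FXFG repeat remains. That design suits mapping of how FG repeats contribute to binding of nuclear transport factors, for example in pull-down assays, although the record does not spell out the application. The automated annotation of the sequenced plasmid, however, labels the roughly 1.1 kb open reading frame downstream of GST as a fragment of NUP2 rather than NUP1. The record does not resolve this discrepancy, so the insert's identity should be confirmed against the sequence. The 5′ cloning site is recorded as unknown. The lac promoter, lacZα segment and small E. coli gene fragment are backbone-derived sequences and are not part of the payload.
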