Features (pLannotate 1.2.2; 17 found; start..end, strand, type, name):
    985..1062    -  promoter       lacI promoter: lacI
   1069..1120    +  misc_feature   bom (fragment): basis of mobility region from pBR322
   1306..1894    -  rep_origin     ori: high-copy-number ColE1/pMB1/pBR322/pUC origin of replication
   2065..2925    -  CDS            AmpR: β-lactamase; bla; confers resistance to ampicillin, carbenicillin, and related antibiotics
   2926..3030    -  promoter       AmpR promoter: bla
   3135..3175    -  misc_feature   bom (fragment): basis of mobility region from pBR322
   3277..3316    -  CDS            rop (fragment): Rop protein, which maintains plasmids at low copy number; rop
   3340..4416    -  CDS            NUP2 (fragment): NUP2_YEAST - Experimental evidence at protein level: Swiss-Prot protein existence level 1. Functions as a component of the nuclear pore complex (NPC). NPC components, collectively referred to as nucleoporins (NUPs), can play the role of both NPC structural components and of docking or interaction partners for transiently associated nuclear transport factors. Active directional transport is assured by both, a Phe-Gly (FG) repeat affinity gradient for these transport factors across the NPC and a transport cofactor concentration gradient across the nuclear envelope (GSP1 and GSP2 GTPases associat
   4453..5106    -  CDS            GST26_SCHJA: Experimental evidence at protein level: Swiss-Prot protein existence level 1. GST isoenzymes appear to play a central role in the parasite detoxification system. Other functions are also suspected including a role in increasing the solubility of haematin in the parasite gut. From Schistosoma japonicum (Blood fluke).
   5129..5145    -  protein_bind   lac operator: The lac repressor binds to the lac operator to inhibit transcription in E. coli. This inhibition can be relieved by adding lactose or isopropyl-β-D-thiogalactopyranoside (IPTG). lac repressor encoded by lacI
   5153..5181    -  promoter       tac promoter: strong E. coli promoter; hybrid between the trp and lac UV5 promoters
   5257..5373    +  CDS            yciV (fragment): RNAAM_ECOLI - Also known as trpH From Escherichia coli (strain K12).
   5637..5810    -  CDS            lacZα: LacZα fragment of β-galactosidase; lacZ fragment
   5830..5846    -  protein_bind   lac operator: The lac repressor binds to the lac operator to inhibit transcription in E. coli. This inhibition can be relieved by adding lactose or isopropyl-β-D-thiogalactopyranoside (IPTG). lac repressor encoded by lacI
   5854..5884    -  promoter       lac promoter: promoter for the E. coli lac operon
   5899..5920    -  protein_bind   CAP binding site: CAP binding activates transcription in the presence of cAMP. E. coli catabolite activator protein
   5933..984     -  CDS            lacI (across the origin): lac repressor; lacI; The lac repressor binds to the lac operator to inhibit transcription in E. coli. This inhibition can be relieved by adding lactose or isopropyl-β-D-thiogalactopyranoside (IPTG).
>Addgene plasmid #185113 | KBB96 | addgene full sequence | sequence record 368072 | Addgene NGS Result
GGTTTTTCTTTTCACCAGTGAGACGGGCAACAGCTGATTGCCCTTCACCGCCTGGCCCTGAGAGAGTTGC
AGCAAGCGGTCCACGCTGGTTTGCCCCAGCAGGCGAAAATCCTGTTTGATGGTGGTTAACGGCGGGATAT
AACATGAGCTGTCTTCGGTATCGTCGTATCCCACTACCGAGATATCCGCACCAACGCGCAGCCCGGACTC
GGTAATGGCGCGCATTGCGCCCAGCGCCATCTGATCGTTGGCAACCAGCATCGCAGTGGGAACGATGCCC
TCATTCAGCATTTGCATGGTTTGTTGAAAACCGGACATGGCACTCCAGTCGCCTTCCCGTTCCGCTATCG
GCTGAATTTGATTGCGAGTGAGATATTTATGCCAGCCAGCCAGACGCAGACGCGCCGAGACAGAACTTAA
TGGGCCCGCTAACAGCGCGATTTGCTGGTGACCCAATGCGACCAGATGCTCCACGCCCAGTCGCGTACCG
TCTTCATGGGAGAAAATAATACTGTTGATGGGTGTCTGGTCAGAGACATCAAGAAATAACGCCGGAACAT
TAGTGCAGGCAGCTTCCACAGCAATGGCATCCTGGTCATCCAGCGGATAGTTAATGATCAGCCCACTGAC
GCGTTGCGCGAGAAGATTGTGCACCGCCGCTTTACAGGCTTCGACGCCGCTTCGTTCTACCATCGACACC
ACCACGCTGGCACCCAGTTGATCGGCGCGAGATTTAATCGCCGCGACAATTTGCGACGGCGCGTGCAGGG
CCAGACTGGAGGTGGCAACGCCAATCAGCAACGACTGTTTGCCCGCCAGTTGTTGTGCCACGCGGTTGGG
AATGTAATTCAGCTCCGCCATCGCCGCTTCCACTTTTTCCCGCGTTTTCGCAGAAACGTGGCTGGCCTGG
TTCACCACGCGGGAAACGGTCTGATAAGAGACACCGGCATACTCTGCGACATCGTATAACGTTACTGGTT
TCACATTCACCACCCTGAATTGACTCTCTTCCGGGCGCTATCATGCCATACCGCGAAAGGTTTTGCGCCA
TTCGATGGTGTCGGAATTTATGCGGTGTGAAATACCGCACAGATGCGTAAGGAGAAAATACCGCATCAGG
CGCTCTTCCGCTTCCTCGCTCACTGACTCGCTGCGCTCGGTCGTTCGGCTGCGGCGAGCGGTATCAGCTC
ACTCAAAGGCGGTAATACGGTTATCCACAGAATCAGGGGATAACGCAGGAAAGAACATGTGAGCAAAAGG
CCAGCAAAAGGCCAGGAACCGTAAAAAGGCCGCGTTGCTGGCGTTTTTCCATAGGCTCCGCCCCCCTGAC
GAGCATCACAAAAATCGACGCTCAAGTCAGAGGTGGCGAAACCCGACAGGACTATAAAGATACCAGGCGT
TTCCCCCTGGAAGCTCCCTCGTGCGCTCTCCTGTTCCGACCCTGCCGCTTACCGGATACCTGTCCGCCTT
TCTCCCTTCGGGAAGCGTGGCGCTTTCTCATAGCTCACGCTGTAGGTATCTCAGTTCGGTGTAGGTCGTT
CGCTCCAAGCTGGGCTGTGTGCACGAACCCCCCGTTCAGCCCGACCGCTGCGCCTTATCCGGTAACTATC
GTCTTGAGTCCAACCCGGTAAGACACGACTTATCGCCACTGGCAGCAGCCACTGGTAACAGGATTAGCAG
AGCGAGGTATGTAGGCGGTGCTACAGAGTTCTTGAAGTGGTGGCCTAACTACGGCTACACTAGAAGGACA
GTATTTGGTATCTGCGCTCTGCTGAAGCCAGTTACCTTCGGAAAAAGAGTTGGTAGCTCTTGATCCGGCA
AACAAACCACCGCTGGTAGCGGTGGTTTTTTTGTTTGCAAGCAGCAGATTACGCGCAGAAAAAAAGGATC
TCAAGAAGATCCTTTGATCTTTTCTACGGGGTCTGACGCTCAGTGGAACGAAAACTCACGTTAAGGGATT
TTGGTCATGAGATTATCAAAAAGGATCTTCACCTAGATCCTTTTAAATTAAAAATGAAGTTTTAAATCAA
TCTAAAGTATATATGAGTAAACTTGGTCTGACAGTTACCAATGCTTAATCAGTGAGGCACCTATCTCAGC
GATCTGTCTATTTCGTTCATCCATAGTTGCCTGACTCCCCGTCGTGTAGATAACTACGATACGGGAGGGC
TTACCATCTGGCCCCAGTGCTGCAATGATACCGCGAGACCCACGCTCACCGGCTCCAGATTTATCAGCAA
TAAACCAGCCAGCCGGAAGGGCCGAGCGCAGAAGTGGTCCTGCAACTTTATCCGCCTCCATCCAGTCTAT
TAATTGTTGCCGGGAAGCTAGAGTAAGTAGTTCGCCAGTTAATAGTTTGCGCAACGTTGTTGCCATTGCT
GCAGGCATCGTGGTGTCACGCTCGTCGTTTGGTATGGCTTCATTCAGCTCCGGTTCCCAACGATCAAGGC
GAGTTACATGATCCCCCATGTTGTGCAAAAAAGCGGTTAGCTCCTTCGGTCCTCCGATCGTTGTCAGAAG
TAAGTTGGCCGCAGTGTTATCACTCATGGTTATGGCAGCACTGCATAATTCTCTTACTGTCATGCCATCC
GTAAGATGCTTTTCTGTGACTGGTGAGTACTCAACCAAGTCATTCTGAGAATAGTGTATGCGGCGACCGA
GTTGCTCTTGCCCGGCGTCAACACGGGATAATACCGCGCCACATAGCAGAACTTTAAAAGTGCTCATCAT
TGGAAAACGTTCTTCGGGGCGAAAACTCTCAAGGATCTTACCGCTGTTGAGATCCAGTTCGATGTAACCC
ACTCGTGCACCCAACTGATCTTCAGCATCTTTTACTTTCACCAGCGTTTCTGGGTGAGCAAAAACAGGAA
GGCAAAATGCCGCAAAAAAGGGAATAAGGGCGACACGGAAATGTTGAATACTCATACTCTTCCTTTTTCA
ATATTATTGAAGCATTTATCAGGGTTATTGTCTCATGAGCGGATACATATTTGAATGTATTTAGAAAAAT
AAACAAATAGGGGTTCCGCGCACATTTCCCCGAAAAGTGCCACCTGACGTCTAAGAAACCATTATTATCA
TGACATTAACCTATAAAAATAGGCGTATCACGAGGCCCTTTCGTCTTCAAGAATTATACACTCCGCTATC
GCTACGTGACTGGGTCATGGCTGCGCCCCGACACCCGCCAACACCCGCTGACGCGCCCTGACGGGCTTGT
CTGCTCCCGGCATCCGCTTACAGACAAGCTGTGACCGTCTCCGGGAGCTGCATGTGTCAGAGGTTTTCAC
CGTCATCACCGAAACGCGCGAGGCAGATCGTCAGTCAGTCACGATGAATTTCAGGTGTATTCTTACTGGG
TATGGAAAAGGAAAAAGATGGGTTTGAATCATTGCTATCACTAGACTTTTCAGGTTTTGAGTTAGAGGTT
GAGTTTTCGTCATTTTTTTTTTCAATTGTTGTTGAACCAAACGTGAATGAGCTCTTTTCTAGCGATGGTT
TTGCAGCTGCTTGACCAAATACAAAAGATGGTTTATTATTTTGAGAATCCGCAGCATGTTTTGTTCCAAA
AGTGAAGGAAGCCTCGGCTTTACTGTTGTTGTCCACATTGGTCTTGGTAGCTTCTGTCAATGAAAGGGGA
TTTTTACTCTTCGTTTGTTCAGTAGTTGAAGTGGCCGAAGAAAATGAAAATGGTTTAGCATTAGTCTCGG
TTTTCTTTTCATTTTTATCGGTGCTTGGATTCAGCTTAAATACATCACTTGATACAGTTCCAGAAAATTT
AAATTCAGGGCCCTTGATTTCTATATCGTTTTCGCTATCACTTTCATCTTTCTTGCGATTTTCTTTTTTT
GGGCCAAATGAGAAAACGGAATCTGAAATAGGCGGTTTAGCATCTATTGTGAACTTGGGCCCCTCCACCT
TAACCTCATCTTCAGATGAAGAATCGGAACTTTTTTGGACATCTTCTACTTTGGCAGGTTTAGCATCATT
TCCCTTTGTCTGCGTTGGATTCTCGATAAATTTCACGGGAGCTTCTAAGATATTCTTTATGTATAATTCG
TACCTGGTGAAAAGGGGCCTCAAGTCCGCTAACGGCTTGCCTAGAACTAAGTCATCAACCTTAGCCTTGA
ACTGGAGGTTCAATGCTTTTAGTCTGGAATTGCTTTCTGTGGTAGGGCTATTATCAACCTGAGCTTCTCC
AGTGCCGTCCGCCCGGTTCAGGAAGCTAAAGGAACTAGCCTGCTTGGTTTCATCCGATTTTGCAGAACCA
AAAGGTTTGAACGCCATCCTGCGCTTTGGCATGGCAATTTTTCTTCTATTCATCACAGCAGATGACGCAA
CCTTAGTGGAGGGAGTCACGTCATCGTCAGACTCGTTAGAATCGTACGTTTCTCTCTGTATTTGCGGGGA
TCCAACAGATGCACGACGAGATCCACGCGGAACCAGATCCGATTTTGGAGGATGGTCGCCACCACCAAAC
GTGGCTTGCCAGCCCTGCAAAGGCCATGCTATATACTTGCTGGATTTCAAGTACTTATCAATTTGTGGGA
TAGCTTCAATACGTTTTTTAAAACAAACTAATTTTGGGAACGCATCCAGGCACATTGGGTCCATGTATAA
AACAACATCAAGAGCGTCATACAACATGAAGTCAGGATGGGTTACATGATCACCATTTAAATATGTTTTA
TGACATAAACGATCTTCGAACATTTTCAGCATTTCAGGTAGCTTGCTAAGAAAATCAACTTTGAGAGTTT
CAAAGTCTTTACTATATGCAATTCTCGAAACACCGTATCTAATATCCAAAACCGCTCCTTCAAGCATTGA
AATCTCTGCACGCTCTTTTGGACAACCACCCAACATGTTGTGCTTGTCAGCTATATAACGTATGATGGCC
ATAGACTGTGTTAATTTAACATCACCATCAATATAATAAGGAAGATTGGGAAACTCCAAACCCAATTCAA
ACTTTTTGTTTCGCCATTTATCACCTTCATCGCGCTCATACAAATGCTCTTCATATTTTTCTTCAAGATA
TTCCAAAAGAAGTCGAGTGGGTTGCACAAGGCCCTTAATTTTCCAATAACCTAGTATAGGGGACATGAAT
ACTGTTTCCTGTGTGAAATTGTTATCCGCTCACAATTCCACACATTATACGAGCCGATGATTAATTGTCA
ACAGCTCATTTCAGAATATTTGCCAGAACCGTTATGATGTCGGCGCAAAAAACATTATCCAGAACGGGAG
TGCGCCTTGAGCGACACGAATTATGCAGTGATTTACGACCTGCACAGCCATACCACAGCTTCCGATGGCT
GCCTGACGCCAGAAGCATTGGTGCACCGTGCAGTCGATAAGCTAATTCCAACGCCATCAAAAATAATTCG
CGTCTGGCCTTCCTGTAGCCAGCTTTCATCAACATTAAATGTGAGCGAGTAACAACCCGTCGGATTCTCC
GTGGGAACAAACGGCGGATTGACCGTAATGGGATAGGTCACGTTGGTGTAGATGGGCGCATCGTAACCGT
GCATCTGCCAGTTTGAGGGGACGACGACAGTATCGGCCTCAGGAAGATCGCACTCCAGCCAGCTTTCCGG
CACCGCTTCTGGTGCCGGAAACCAGGCAAAGCGCCATTCGCCATTCAGGCTGCGCAACTGTTGGGAAGGG
CGATCGGTGCGGGCCTCTTCGCTATTACGCCAGCTGGCGAAAGGGGGATGTGCTGCAAGGCGATTAAGTT
GGGTAACGCCAGGGTTTTCCCAGTCACGACGTTGTAAAACGACGGCCAGTGAATCCGTAATCATGGTCAT
AGCTGTTTCCTGTGTGAAATTGTTATCCGCTCACAATTCCACACAACATACGAGCCGGAAGCATAAAGTG
TAAAGCCTGGGGTGCCTAATGAGTGAGCTAACTTACATTAATTGCGTTGCGCTCACTGCCCGCTTTCCAG
TCGGGAAACCTGTCGTGCCAGCTGCATTAATGAATCGGCCAACGCGCGGGGAGAGGCGGTTTGCGTATTG
GGCGCCAGGGT
